LOCUS       Exported 8323 bp ds-DNA circular SYN 13-MAY-2021
DEFINITION  3rd generation lentiviral gRNA plasmid targeting human HSPB8.
ACCESSION   .
VERSION     .
KEYWORDS    HSPB8 gRNA (BRDN0001145453)
SOURCE      synthetic DNA construct
  ORGANISM  synthetic DNA construct
REFERENCE   1 (bases 1 to 8323)
  AUTHORS   Doench JG, Fusi N, Sullender M, Hegde M, Vaimberg EW, Donovan KF,
            Smith I, Tothova Z, Wilen C, Orchard R, Virgin HW, Listgarten J,
            Root DE
  TITLE     Optimized sgRNA design to maximize activity and minimize off-target
            effects of CRISPR-Cas9.
  JOURNAL   Nat Biotechnol. 2016 Jan 18. doi: 10.1038/nbt.3437.
  PUBMED    26780180
REFERENCE   2 (bases 1 to 8323)
  AUTHORS   .
  TITLE     Direct Submission
  JOURNAL   Exported May 13, 2021 from SnapGene Server 1.1.58
            http://www.snapgene.com
FEATURES             Location/Qualifiers
     source          1..8323
                     /organism="synthetic DNA construct"
                     /mol_type="other DNA"
     promoter        87..1265
                     /label=EF-1-alpha promoter
                     /note="strong constitutive promoter for human elongation
                     factor EF-1-alpha"
     intron          318..1256
                     /label=EF-1-alpha intron A
                     /note="intron upstream of the start codon of human
                     EF-1-alpha"
     primer_bind     1213..1233
                     /label=EF1a-F
                     /note="Human elongation factor-1a promoter, forward primer"
     CDS             1278..1877
                     /codon_start=1
                     /gene="pac from Streptomyces alboniger"
                     /product="puromycin N-acetyltransferase"
                     /label=PuroR
                     /note="confers resistance to puromycin"
                     /translation="MTEYKPTVRLATRDDVPRAVRTLAAAFADYPATRHTVDPDRHIER
                     VTELQELFLTRVGLDIGKVWVADDGAAVAVWTTPESVEAGAVFAEIGPRMAELSGSRLA
                     AQQQMEGLLAPHRPKEPAWFLATVGVSPDHQGKGLGSAVVLPGVEAAERAGVPAFLETS
                     APRNLPFYERLGFTVTADVEVPEGPRTWCMTRKPGA"
     primer_bind     complement(1278..1297)
                     /label=Puro-R
                     /note="Puromycin resistance gene, reverse primer. Also
                     called puro-variant-R"
     primer_bind     1774..1794
                     /label=Puro-F
                     /note="Puromycin resistance gene, forward primer"
     misc_feature    1893..2481
                     /label=WPRE
                     /note="woodchuck hepatitis virus posttranscriptional
                     regulatory element"
     primer_bind     complement(1946..1966)
                     /label=WPRE-R
                     /note="WPRE, reverse primer"
     CDS             complement(2364..2375)
                     /codon_start=1
                     /product="Factor Xa recognition and cleavage site"
                     /label=Factor Xa site
                     /translation="IEGR"
     LTR             2553..2786
                     /label=3' LTR (Delta-U3)
                     /note="self-inactivating 3' long terminal repeat (LTR) from
                     HIV-1"
     polyA_signal    2864..2985
                     /label=SV40 poly(A) signal
                     /note="SV40 polyadenylation signal"
     primer_bind     complement(2901..2920)
                     /label=SV40pA-R
                     /note="SV40 polyA, reverse primer"
     primer_bind     2955..2974
                     /label=EBV-rev
                     /note="SV40 polyA terminator, reverse primer"
     rep_origin      3025..3160
                     /label=SV40 ori
                     /note="SV40 origin of replication"
     primer_bind     3087..3106
                     /label=SV40pro-F
                     /note="SV40 promoter/origin, forward primer"
     primer_bind     complement(3180..3199)
                     /label=T7
                     /note="T7 promoter, forward primer"
     promoter        complement(3181..3199)
                     /label=T7 promoter
                     /note="promoter for bacteriophage T7 RNA polymerase"
     primer_bind     complement(3209..3226)
                     /label=M13 Forward
                     /note="In lacZ gene. Also called M13-F20 or M13 (-21)
                     Forward"
     primer_bind     complement(3209..3225)
                     /label=M13 fwd
                     /note="common sequencing primer, one of multiple similar
                     variants"
     primer_bind     complement(3218..3240)
                     /label=M13/pUC Forward
                     /note="In lacZ gene"
     rep_origin      3367..3822
                     /direction=RIGHT
                     /label=f1 ori
                     /note="f1 bacteriophage origin of replication; arrow
                     indicates direction of (+) strand synthesis"
     primer_bind     complement(3454..3473)
                     /label=F1ori-R
                     /note="F1 origin, reverse primer"
     primer_bind     3664..3685
                     /label=F1ori-F
                     /note="F1 origin, forward primer"
     promoter        3848..3952
                     /gene="bla"
                     /label=AmpR promoter
     CDS             3953..4813
                     /codon_start=1
                     /gene="bla"
                     /product="beta-lactamase"
                     /label=AmpR
                     /note="confers resistance to ampicillin, carbenicillin, and
                     related antibiotics"
                     /translation="MSIQHFRVALIPFFAAFCLPVFAHPETLVKVKDAEDQLGARVGYI
                     ELDLNSGKILESFRPEERFPMMSTFKVLLCGAVLSRIDAGQEQLGRRIHYSQNDLVEYS
                     PVTEKHLTDGMTVRELCSAAITMSDNTAANLLLTTIGGPKELTAFLHNMGDHVTRLDRW
                     EPELNEAIPNDERDTTMPVAMATTLRKLLTGELLTLASRQQLIDWMEADKVAGPLLRSA
                     LPAGWFIADKSGAGERGSRGIIAALGPDGKPSRIVVIYTTGSQATMDERNRQIAEIGAS
                     LIKHW"
     primer_bind     complement(4171..4190)
                     /label=Amp-R
                     /note="Ampicillin resistance gene, reverse primer"
     rep_origin      4984..5572
                     /direction=RIGHT
                     /label=ori
                     /note="high-copy-number ColE1/pMB1/pBR322/pUC origin of
                     replication"
     primer_bind     5473..5492
                     /label=pBR322ori-F
                     /note="pBR322 origin, forward primer"
     primer_bind     5726..5743
                     /label=L4440
                     /note="L4440 vector, forward primer"
     protein_bind    5860..5881
                     /label=CAP binding site
                     /bound_moiety="E. coli catabolite activator protein"
                     /note="CAP binding activates transcription in the presence
                     of cAMP."
     promoter        5896..5926
                     /label=lac promoter
                     /note="promoter for the E. coli lac operon"
     protein_bind    5934..5950
                     /label=lac operator
                     /bound_moiety="lac repressor encoded by lacI"
                     /note="The lac repressor binds to the lac operator to
                     inhibit transcription in E. coli. This inhibition can be
                     relieved by adding lactose or
                     isopropyl-beta-D-thiogalactopyranoside (IPTG)."
     primer_bind     5939..5961
                     /label=M13/pUC Reverse
                     /note="In lacZ gene"
     primer_bind     5958..5974
                     /label=M13 rev
                     /note="common sequencing primer, one of multiple similar
                     variants"
     primer_bind     5958..5974
                     /label=M13 Reverse
                     /note="In lacZ gene. Also called M13-rev"
     primer_bind     5993..6013
                     /label=T3
                     /note="T3 promoter, forward primer"
     promoter        5995..6013
                     /label=T3 promoter
                     /note="promoter for bacteriophage T3 RNA polymerase"
     promoter        6041..6267
                     /label=RSV promoter
                     /note="Rous sarcoma virus enhancer/promoter"
     LTR             6268..6448
                     /label=5' LTR (truncated)
                     /note="truncated 5' long terminal repeat (LTR) from HIV-1"
     misc_feature    6495..6620
                     /label=HIV-1 Psi
                     /note="packaging signal of human immunodeficiency virus
                     type 1"
     misc_feature    7113..7346
                     /label=RRE
                     /note="The Rev response element (RRE) of HIV-1 allows for
                     Rev-dependent mRNA export from the nucleus to the
                     cytoplasm."
     CDS             7531..7575
                     /codon_start=1
                     /product="antigenic peptide corresponding to amino acids
                     655 to 669 of the HIV envelope protein gp41 (Lutje Hulsik
                     et al., 2013)"
                     /label=gp41 peptide
                     /note="recognized by the 2H10 single-chain llama nanobody"
                     /translation="KNEQELLELDKWASL"
     promoter        7753..7993
                     /label=U6 promoter
                     /note="RNA polymerase III promoter for human U6 snRNA"
     primer_bind     7753..7773
                     /label=hU6-F
                     /note="Human U6 promoter, forward primer"
     primer_bind     7924..7943
                     /label=LKO.1 5'
                     /note="Human U6 promoter, forward primer"
     misc_RNA        8023..8098
                     /label=gRNA scaffold
                     /note="guide RNA scaffold for the Streptococcus pyogenes
                     CRISPR/Cas9 system"
     misc_feature    8154..8271
                     /label=cPPT/CTS
                     /note="central polypurine tract and central termination
                     sequence of HIV-1"
ORIGIN
        1 cccgggtgca aagatggata aagttttaaa cagagaggaa tctttgcagc taatggacct
       61 tctaggtctt gaaaggagtg ggaattggct ccggtgcccg tcagtgggca gagcgcacat
      121 cgcccacagt ccccgagaag ttggggggag gggtcggcaa ttgatccggt gcctagagaa
      181 ggtggcgcgg ggtaaactgg gaaagtgatg tcgtgtactg gctccgcctt tttcccgagg
      241 gtgggggaga accgtatata agtgcagtag tcgccgtgaa cgttcttttt cgcaacgggt
      301 ttgccgccag aacacaggta agtgccgtgt gtggttcccg cgggcctggc ctctttacgg
      361 gttatggccc ttgcgtgcct tgaattactt ccacctggct gcagtacgtg attcttgatc
      421 ccgagcttcg ggttggaagt gggtgggaga gttcgaggcc ttgcgcttaa ggagcccctt
      481 cgcctcgtgc ttgagttgag gcctggcctg ggcgctgggg ccgccgcgtg cgaatctggt
      541 ggcaccttcg cgcctgtctc gctgctttcg ataagtctct agccatttaa aatttttgat
      601 gacctgctgc gacgcttttt ttctggcaag atagtcttgt aaatgcgggc caagatctgc
      661 acactggtat ttcggttttt ggggccgcgg gcggcgacgg ggcccgtgcg tcccagcgca
      721 catgttcggc gaggcggggc ctgcgagcgc ggccaccgag aatcggacgg gggtagtctc
      781 aagctggccg gcctgctctg gtgcctggcc tcgcgccgcc gtgtatcgcc ccgccctggg
      841 cggcaaggct ggcccggtcg gcaccagttg cgtgagcgga aagatggccg cttcccggcc
      901 ctgctgcagg gagctcaaaa tggaggacgc ggcgctcggg agagcgggcg ggtgagtcac
      961 ccacacaaag gaaaagggcc tttccgtcct cagccgtcgc ttcatgtgac tccacggagt
     1021 accgggcgcc gtccaggcac ctcgattagt tctcgagctt ttggagtacg tcgtctttag
     1081 gttgggggga ggggttttat gcgatggagt ttccccacac tgagtgggtg gagactgaag
     1141 ttaggccagc ttggcacttg atgtaattct ccttggaatt tgcccttttt gagtttggat
     1201 cttggttcat tctcaagcct cagacagtgg ttcaaagttt ttttcttcca tttcaggtgt
     1261 cgtgacgtac ggccaccatg accgagtaca agcccacggt gcgcctcgcc acccgcgacg
     1321 acgtccccag ggccgtacgc accctcgccg ccgcgttcgc cgactacccc gccacgcgcc
     1381 acaccgtcga tccggaccgc cacatcgagc gggtcaccga gctgcaagaa ctcttcctca
     1441 cgcgcgtcgg gctcgacatc ggcaaggtgt gggtcgcgga cgacggcgcc gccgtggcgg
     1501 tctggaccac gccggagagc gtcgaagcgg gggcggtgtt cgccgagatc ggcccgcgca
     1561 tggccgagtt gagcggttcc cggctggccg cgcagcaaca gatggaaggc ctcctggcgc
     1621 cgcaccggcc caaggagccc gcgtggttcc tggccaccgt cggagtctcg cccgaccacc
     1681 agggcaaggg tctgggcagc gccgtcgtgc tccccggagt ggaggcggcc gagcgcgccg
     1741 gggtgcccgc cttcctggag acctccgcgc cccgcaacct ccccttctac gagcggctcg
     1801 gcttcaccgt caccgccgac gtcgaggtgc ccgaaggacc gcgcacctgg tgcatgaccc
     1861 gcaagcccgg tgcctgaacg cgttaagtcg acaatcaacc tctggattac aaaatttgtg
     1921 aaagattgac tggtattctt aactatgttg ctccttttac gctatgtgga tacgctgctt
     1981 taatgccttt gtatcatgct attgcttccc gtatggcttt cattttctcc tccttgtata
     2041 aatcctggtt gctgtctctt tatgaggagt tgtggcccgt tgtcaggcaa cgtggcgtgg
     2101 tgtgcactgt gtttgctgac gcaaccccca ctggttgggg cattgccacc acctgtcagc
     2161 tcctttccgg gactttcgct ttccccctcc ctattgccac ggcggaactc atcgccgcct
     2221 gccttgcccg ctgctggaca ggggctcggc tgttgggcac tgacaattcc gtggtgttgt
     2281 cggggaaatc atcgtccttt ccttggctgc tcgcctgtgt tgccacctgg attctgcgcg
     2341 ggacgtcctt ctgctacgtc ccttcggccc tcaatccagc ggaccttcct tcccgcggcc
     2401 tgctgccggc tctgcggcct cttccgcgtc ttcgccttcg ccctcagacg agtcggatct
     2461 ccctttgggc cgcctccccg cgtcgacttt aagaccaatg acttacaagg cagctgtaga
     2521 tcttagccac tttttaaaag aaaagggggg actggaaggg ctaattcact cccaacgaag
     2581 acaagatctg ctttttgctt gtactgggtc tctctggtta gaccagatct gagcctggga
     2641 gctctctggc taactaggga acccactgct taagcctcaa taaagcttgc cttgagtgct
     2701 tcaagtagtg tgtgcccgtc tgttgtgtga ctctggtaac tagagatccc tcagaccctt
     2761 ttagtcagtg tggaaaatct ctagcagtac gtatagtagt tcatgtcatc ttattattca
     2821 gtatttataa cttgcaaaga aatgaatatc agagagtgag aggaacttgt ttattgcagc
     2881 ttataatggt tacaaataaa gcaatagcat cacaaatttc acaaataaag catttttttc
     2941 actgcattct agttgtggtt tgtccaaact catcaatgta tcttatcatg tctggctcta
     3001 gctatcccgc ccctaactcc gcccatcccg cccctaactc cgcccagttc cgcccattct
     3061 ccgccccatg gctgactaat tttttttatt tatgcagagg ccgaggccgc ctcggcctct
     3121 gagctattcc agaagtagtg aggaggcttt tttggaggcc tagggacgta cccaattcgc
     3181 cctatagtga gtcgtattac gcgcgctcac tggccgtcgt tttacaacgt cgtgactggg
     3241 aaaaccctgg cgttacccaa cttaatcgcc ttgcagcaca tccccctttc gccagctggc
     3301 gtaatagcga agaggcccgc accgatcgcc cttcccaaca gttgcgcagc ctgaatggcg
     3361 aatgggnnnn nnnnnnnnnn nnnnnnnnnn nnnnnnnnnn nnnnnnnnnn nnnnnnnnnn
     3421 nnnnnnnnnn nnnnnnnnnn nnnnnnnnnn nnnnnnnnnn nnnnnnnnnn nnnnnnnnnn
     3481 nnnnnnnnnn cnnnnnnnnn nnnnnnnnnn nnnnnnnnnn nnnnnnnnnn nnnnnnnnnn
     3541 nnnnnnnnnn nnnnnnnnnn nnnnnnnnnn nnnnnnnnnn nnannnnnnn nnnnnnnnnn
     3601 nnnnnnnnnn nnnnnnnnnn nnnnnnnnnn nncctttgac gttggagtcc acgttcttta
     3661 atagtggact cttgttccaa actggaacaa cactcaaccc tatctcggtc tattcttttg
     3721 atttataagg gattttgccg atttcggcct attggttaaa aaatgagctg atttaacaaa
     3781 aatttaacgc gaattttaac aaaatattaa cgcttacaat ttaggtggca cttttcgggg
     3841 aaatgtgcgc ggaaccccta tttgtttatt tttctaaata cattcaaata tgtatccgct
     3901 catgagacaa taaccctgat aaatgcttca ataatattga aaaaggaaga gtatgagtat
     3961 tcaacatttc cgtgtcgccc ttattccctt ttttgcggca ttttgccttc ctgtttttgc
     4021 tcacccagaa acgctggtga aagtaaaaga tgctgaagat cagttgggtg cacgagtggg
     4081 ttacatcgaa ctggatctca acagcggtaa gatccttgag agttttcgcc ccgaagaacg
     4141 ttttccaatg atgagcactt ttaaagttct gctatgtggc gcggtattat cccgtattga
     4201 cgccgggcaa gagcaactcg gtcgccgcat acactattct cagaatgact tggttgagta
     4261 ctcaccagtc acagaaaagc atcttacgga tggcatgaca gtaagagaat tatgcagtgc
     4321 tgccataacc atgagtgata acactgcggc caacttactt ctgacaacga tcggaggacc
     4381 gaaggagcta accgcttttt tgcacaacat gggggatcat gtaactcgcc ttgatcgttg
     4441 ggaaccggag ctgaatgaag ccataccaaa cgacgagcgt gacaccacga tgcctgtagc
     4501 aatggcaaca acgttgcgca aactattaac tggcgaacta cttactctag cttcccggca
     4561 acaattaata gactggatgg aggcggataa agttgcagga ccacttctgc gctcggccct
     4621 tccggctggc tggtttattg ctgataaatc tggagccggt gagcgtgggt ctcgcggtat
     4681 cattgcagca ctggggccag atggtaagcc ctcccgtatc gtagttatct acacgacggg
     4741 gagtcaggca actatggatg aacgaaatag acagatcgct gagataggtg cctcactgat
     4801 taagcattgg taactgtcag accaagttta ctcatatata ctttagattg atttaaaact
     4861 tcatttttaa tttaaaagga tctaggtgaa gatccttttt gataatctca tgaccaaaat
     4921 cccttaacgt gagttttcgt tccactgagc gtcagacccc gtagaaaaga tcaaaggatc
     4981 ttcttgagat cctttttttc tgcgcgtaat ctgctgcttg caaacaaaaa aaccaccgct
     5041 accagcggtg gtttgtttgc cggatcaaga gctaccaact ctttttccga aggtaactgg
     5101 cttcagcaga gcgcagatac caaatactgt tcttctagtg tagccgtagt taggccacca
     5161 cttcaagaac tctgtagcac cgcctacata cctcgctctg ctaatcctgt taccagtggc
     5221 tgctgccagt ggcgataagt cgtgtcttac cgggttggac tcaagacgat agttaccgga
     5281 taaggcgcag cggtcgggct gaacgggggg ttcgtgcaca cagcccagct tggagcgaac
     5341 gacctacacc gaactgagat acctacagcg tgagctatga gaaagcgcca cgcttcccga
     5401 agggagaaag gcggacaggt atccggtaag cggcagggtc ggaacaggag agcgcacgag
     5461 ggagcttcca gggggaaacg cctggtatct ttatagtcct gtcgggtttc gccacctctg
     5521 acttgagcgt cgatttttgt gatgctcgtc aggggggcgg agcctatgga aaaacgccag
     5581 caacgcggcc tttttacggt tcctggcctt ttgctggcct tttgctcaca tgttctttcc
     5641 tgcgttatcc cctgattctg tggataaccg tattaccgcc tttgagtgag ctgataccgc
     5701 tcgccgcagc cgaacgaccg agcgcagcga gtcagtgagc gaggaagcgg aagagcgccc
     5761 aatacgcaaa ccgcctctcc ccgcgcgttg gccgattcat taatgcagct ggcacgacag
     5821 gtttcccgac tggaaagcgg gcagtgagcg caacgcaatt aatgtgagtt agctcactca
     5881 ttaggcaccc caggctttac actttatgct tccggctcgt atgttgtgtg gaattgtgag
     5941 cggataacaa tttcacacag gaaacagcta tgaccatgat tacgccaagc gcgcaattaa
     6001 ccctcactaa agggaacaaa agctggagct gcaagcttaa tgtagtctta tgcaatactc
     6061 ttgtagtctt gcaacatggt aacgatgagt tagcaacatg ccttacaagg agagaaaaag
     6121 caccgtgcat gccgattggt ggaagtaagg tggtacgatc gtgccttatt aggaaggcaa
     6181 cagacgggtc tgacatggat tggacgaacc actgaattgc cgcattgcag agatattgta
     6241 tttaagtgcc tagctcgata cataaacggg tctctctggt tagaccagat ctgagcctgg
     6301 gagctctctg gctaactagg gaacccactg cttaagcctc aataaagctt gccttgagtg
     6361 cttcaagtag tgtgtgcccg tctgttgtgt gactctggta actagagatc cctcagaccc
     6421 ttttagtcag tgtggaaaat ctctagcagt ggcgcccgaa cagggacttg aaagcgaaag
     6481 ggaaaccaga ggagctctct cgacgcagga ctcggcttgc tgaagcgcgc acggcaagag
     6541 gcgaggggcg gcgactggtg agtacgccaa aaattttgac tagcggaggc tagaaggaga
     6601 gagatgggtg cgagagcgtc agtattaagc gggggagaat tagatcgcga tgggaaaaaa
     6661 ttcggttaag gccaggggga aagaaaaaat ataaattaaa acatatagta tgggcaagca
     6721 gggagctaga acgattcgca gttaatcctg gcctgttaga aacatcagaa ggctgtagac
     6781 aaatactggg acagctacaa ccatcccttc agacaggatc agaagaactt agatcattat
     6841 ataatacagt agcaaccctc tattgtgtgc atcaaaggat agagataaaa gacaccaagg
     6901 aagctttaga caagatagag gaagagcaaa acaaaagtaa gaccaccgca cagcaagcgg
     6961 ccgctgatct tcagacctgg aggaggagat atgagggaca attggagaag tgaattatat
     7021 aaatataaag tagtaaaaat tgaaccatta ggagtagcac ccaccaaggc aaagagaaga
     7081 gtggtgcaga gagaaaaaag agcagtggga ataggagctt tgttccttgg gttcttggga
     7141 gcagcaggaa gcactatggg cgcagcgtca atgacgctga cggtacaggc cagacaatta
     7201 ttgtctggta tagtgcagca gcagaacaat ttgctgaggg ctattgaggc gcaacagcat
     7261 ctgttgcaac tcacagtctg gggcatcaag cagctccagg caagaatcct ggctgtggaa
     7321 agatacctaa aggatcaaca gctcctgggg atttggggtt gctctggaaa actcatttgc
     7381 accactgctg tgccttggaa tgctagttgg agtaataaat ctctggaaca gatttggaat
     7441 cacacgacct ggatggagtg ggacagagaa attaacaatt acacaagctt aatacactcc
     7501 ttaattgaag aatcgcaaaa ccagcaagaa aagaatgaac aagaattatt ggaattagat
     7561 aaatgggcaa gtttgtggaa ttggtttaac ataacaaatt ggctgtggta tataaaatta
     7621 ttcataatga tagtaggagg cttggtaggt ttaagaatag tttttgctgt actttctata
     7681 gtgaatagag ttaggcaggg atattcacca ttatcgtttc agacccacct cccaaccccg
     7741 aggggaccca gagagggcct atttcccatg attccttcat atttgcatat acgatacaag
     7801 gctgttagag agataattag aattaatttg actgtaaaca caaagatatt agtacaaaat
     7861 acgtgacgta gaaagtaata atttcttggg tagtttgcag ttttaaaatt atgttttaaa
     7921 atggactatc atatgcttac cgtaacttga aagtatttcg atttcttggc tttatatatc
     7981 ttgtggaaag gacgaaacac cgaggtcggg catggtgccc cggttttaga gctagaaata
     8041 gcaagttaaa ataaggctag tccgttatca acttgaaaaa gtggcaccga gtcggtgctt
     8101 ttttaagctt ggcgtaacta gatcttgaga caaatggcag tattcatcca caattttaaa
     8161 agaaaagggg ggattggggg gtacagtgca ggggaaagaa tagtagacat aatagcaaca
     8221 gacatacaaa ctaaagaatt acaaaaacaa attacaaaaa ttcaaaattt tcgggtttat
     8281 tacagggaca gcagagatcc actttggcgc cggctcgagg ggg
//
