[The description below was written by a language model from this plasmid's Addgene catalogue record and the feature table of its GenBank file.]
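Description:
HSPB8 gRNA (BRDN0001145453) is a third-generation lentiviral guide RNA plasmid built on the lentiGuide-Puro backbone, carrying a single guide designed against the human HSPB8 transcript (small heat shock protein HSP22). It is an 8.3 kb circular construct propagated in E. coli through a high-copy ColE1/pUC-type origin with ampicillin selection (beta-lactamase). The backbone also contains an f1 origin, an SV40 origin and poly(A) signal, and residual lac, T3 and T7 promoter elements from the parental cloning vector.

The viral portion is arranged as a self-inactivating transfer vector. An RSV promoter drives a truncated HIV-1 5' LTR, so genomic RNA is produced in packaging cells without Tat. This is followed by the Psi packaging signal, the Rev response element for nuclear export of the unspliced RNA, and a cPPT/CTS that aids nuclear import of the provirus. A U3-deleted 3' LTR disables LTR promoter activity after integration. Between the LTRs sit two expression units. In the first, a human U6 RNA polymerase III promoter transcribes the HSPB8-targeting spacer fused to the Streptococcus pyogenes Cas9 gRNA scaffold. In the second, an EF-1-alpha promoter with its first intron drives puromycin N-acetyltransferase, and a WPRE enhances transcript expression.

The plasmid does not encode Cas9. It is meant for use with a separate Cas9 vector or in cells that already express Cas9, where transduced cells are selected with puromycin to disrupt HSPB8. The guide belongs to a human kinome gRNA collection associated with work on optimised sgRNA design.
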