Addgene plasmid #75640: HSPB8 gRNA (BRDN0001145453)
Purpose: 3rd generation lentiviral gRNA plasmid targeting human HSPB8
Depositing lab: John Doench & David Root. Depositing organization: Broad Institute. Publication: Optimized sgRNA design to maximize activity and minimize off-target effects of CRISPR-Cas9. Doench JG, Fusi N, Sullender M, Hegde M, Vaimberg EW, Donovan KF, Smith I, Tothova Z, Wilen C, Orchard R, Virgin HW, Listgarten J, Root DE. Nat Biotechnol. 2016 Jan 18. doi: 10.1038/nbt.3437. PubMed 26780180.
Backbone
  Vector backbone: lentiGuide-Puro
  Backbone manufacturer: Zhang Lab (Addgene plasmid # 52963)
  Vector type: Mammalian Expression, Lentiviral, CRISPR
  Selectable markers: Puromycin
Growth in bacteria
  Bacterial resistance: Ampicillin, 100 μg/mL
  Growth temperature: 37°C
  Growth strain: DH5alpha
  Copy number: High Copy
Gene/Insert
  Gene/Insert name: HSPB8 (alt names: HSPB8; NM_014365.2)
  gRNA/shRNA sequence: AGGTCGGGCATGGTGCCCCG
  Species: H. sapiens (human)
  Entrez Gene: HSPB8 (a.k.a. CMT2L, DHMN2, E2IG1, H11, HMN2, HMN2A, HSP22)
  Promoter: hU6
  Cloning method: Unknown
  Sequencing primers: 5′ U6-F; 3′ pS2-R
Terms and licenses: Academic/Nonprofit Terms; Industry Terms: Not Available to Industry
Depositor comments: The gRNA was designed to target the following Genbank reference sequence(s): NM_014365.2. Note that this plasmid does NOT contain Cas9. It should be used in conjunction with lentiCas9-Blast (Addgene #52962) or otherwise with cell lines already expressing Cas9. Browse the full kinome gRNA library at http://www.addgene.org/pooled-library/broadgpp-human-kinome/ or visit http://www.broadinstitute.org/rnai/public/ for detailed protocols and information.
How to cite: HSPB8 gRNA (BRDN0001145453) was a gift from John Doench & David Root (Addgene plasmid # 75640 ; http://n2t.net/addgene:75640 ; RRID:Addgene_75640)
