>Addgene plasmid #75640 | HSPB8 gRNA (BRDN0001145453) | depositor partial sequence | sequence record 143100 | Target Sequence
AGGTCGGGCATGGTGCCCCG
