>Addgene plasmid #75640 | HSPB8 gRNA (BRDN0001145453) | addgene partial sequence | sequence record 184273 | hU6-F
TGACGTAGAAAGTAATAATTTCTTGGGTAGTTTGCAGTTTTAAAATTATGTTTTAAAATGGACTATCATA
TGCTTACCGTAACTTGAAAGTATTTCGATTTCTTGGCTTTATATATCTTGTGGAAAGGACGAAACACCGA
GGTCGGGCATGGTGCCCCGGTTTTAGAGCTAGAAATAGCAAGTTAAAATAAGGCTAGTCCGTTATCAACT
TGAAAAAGTGGCACCGAGTCGGTGCTTTTTTAAGCTTGGCGTAACTAGATCTTGAGACAAATGGCAGTAT
TCATCCACAATTTTAAAAGAAAAGGGGGGATTGGGGGGTACAGTGCAGGGGAAAGAATAGTAGACATAAT
AGCAACAGACATACAAACTAAAGAATTACAAAAACAAATTACAAAAATTCAAAATTTTCGGGTTTATTAC
AGGGACAGCAGAGATCCACTTTGGCGCCGGCTCGAGGGGGCCCGGGTGCAAAGATGGATAAAGTTTTAAA
CAGAGAGGAATCTTTGCAGCTAATGGACCTTCTAGGTCTTGAAAGGAGTGGGAATTGGCTCCGGTGCCCG
TCAGTGGGCA
